Addgene plasmid #193702: pLKO.1 puro shSLC2A1-1
Purpose: Constitutive lentiviral expression of SLC2A1 shRNA
Depositing lab: William Hahn. Depositing organization: Dana-Farber Cancer Institute. Publication: YAP1 and PRDM14 converge to promote cell survival and tumorigenesis. Kim M, Ly SH, Xie Y, Duronio GN, Ford-Roshon D, Hwang JH, Sulahian R, Rennhack JP, So J, Gjoerup O, Talamas JA, Grandclaudon M, Long HW, Doench JG, Sethi NS, Giannakis M, Hahn WC. Dev Cell. 2022 Jan 24;57(2):212-227.e8. doi: 10.1016/j.devcel.2021.12.006. Epub 2022 Jan 5. PubMed 34990589.
Backbone
  Vector backbone: pLKO.1 puro
  Vector type: Lentiviral
Growth in bacteria
  Bacterial resistance: Ampicillin, 100 μg/mL
  Growth temperature: 37°C
  Growth strain: NEB Stable
  Copy number: High Copy
Gene/Insert
  Gene/Insert name: SLC2A1
  gRNA/shRNA sequence: CCGGGCCACACTATTACCATGAGAACTCGAGTTCTCATGGTAATAGTGTGGCTTTTTG
  Species: H. sapiens (human)
  Entrez Gene: SLC2A1 (a.k.a. CSE, DYT17, DYT18, DYT9, EIG12, GLUT, GLUT-1, GLUT1, GLUT1DS, HTLVR, PED, SDCHCN)
  Cloning method: Restriction Enzyme; 5′ cloning site Age1 (unknown if destroyed); 3′ cloning site EcoR1 (unknown if destroyed)
  Sequencing primers: 5′ LKO.1 5'
Resource information
  A portion of this plasmid was derived from a plasmid made by: Broad Institute (GPP)
Terms and licenses: Academic/Nonprofit Terms; Industry Terms: Not Available to Industry
Depositor comments: Clone ID: TRCN0000043583
How to cite: pLKO.1 puro shSLC2A1-1 was a gift from William Hahn (Addgene plasmid # 193702 ; http://n2t.net/addgene:193702 ; RRID:Addgene_193702)
