[The description below was written by a language model from this plasmid's Addgene catalogue record and pLannotate feature annotations shown in this document.]
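Description:
pLKO.1 puro shSLC2A1-1 is a lentiviral shRNA vector built on the pLKO.1 puro backbone for constitutive knockdown of human SLC2A1, which encodes the glucose transporter GLUT1. The hairpin oligonucleotide was cloned by restriction enzymes between the AgeI and EcoRI sites. This places it downstream of the human U6 promoter, an RNA polymerase III promoter that produces short, defined transcripts that the cell processes into siRNA. The hairpin corresponds to a clone from the Broad Institute RNAi Consortium (TRC) collection, from which part of the plasmid derives. The hairpin itself is not annotated as a feature, but it would lie in the gap between the U6 promoter and the cPPT/CTS element.

The viral portion has a third-generation, self-inactivating layout. A chimeric RSV promoter fused to a truncated HIV-1 5' LTR drives Tat-independent genomic RNA synthesis in packaging cells. It is followed by the Ψ packaging signal with a partial gag sequence, the Rev response element for nuclear export, the cPPT/CTS to aid nuclear import, and a ΔU3 3' LTR that disables LTR promoter activity after integration. Residual rev and nef fragments are remnants of the viral sequence, not functional genes. A human PGK promoter drives puromycin N-acetyltransferase, allowing selection of transduced mammalian cells. In bacteria, the plasmid is maintained by a high-copy ColE1/pUC-type origin with ampicillin resistance. An f1 origin, SV40 origin and poly(A) signal, and lac, T3 and T7 elements are carried over from the backbone. The construct is used to produce lentiviral particles for stable SLC2A1 silencing, and was deposited with a study of cell survival and tumorigenesis.
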