Features (pLannotate 1.2.2; 25 found; start..end, strand, type, name):
    610..693     +  CDS            nef (fragment): NEF_HV1Z2 - Experimental evidence at protein level: Swiss-Prot protein existence level 1. Extracellular Nef protein targets CD4(+) T-lymphocytes for apoptosis by interacting with CXCR4 surface receptors. From Human immunodeficiency virus type 1 group M subtype D (isolate Z2/CDC-Z34) (HIV-1).
    695..928     +  LTR            3' LTR (ΔU3): self-inactivating 3' long terminal repeat (LTR) from HIV-1
   1000..1121    +  polyA_signal   SV40 poly(A) signal: SV40 polyadenylation signal
   1161..1296    +  rep_origin     SV40 ori: SV40 origin of replication
   1317..1335    -  promoter       T7 promoter: promoter for bacteriophage T7 RNA polymerase
   1343..1498    +  CDS            lacZα (fragment): LacZα fragment of β-galactosidase; lacZ fragment
   1503..1931    +  rep_origin     f1 ori (sequence partly withheld): f1 bacteriophage origin of replication; arrow indicates direction of (+) strand synthesis
   1984..2088    +  promoter       AmpR promoter: bla
   2089..2949    +  CDS            AmpR: β-lactamase; bla; confers resistance to ampicillin, carbenicillin, and related antibiotics
   3120..3708    +  rep_origin     ori: high-copy-number ColE1/pMB1/pBR322/pUC origin of replication
   3891..3983    +  CDS            lacI (fragment): lac repressor; lacI; The lac repressor binds to the lac operator to inhibit transcription in E. coli. This inhibition can be relieved by adding lactose or isopropyl-β-D-thiogalactopyranoside (IPTG).
   3996..4017    +  protein_bind   CAP binding site: CAP binding activates transcription in the presence of cAMP. E. coli catabolite activator protein
   4032..4062    +  promoter       lac promoter: promoter for the E. coli lac operon
   4070..4086    +  protein_bind   lac operator: The lac repressor binds to the lac operator to inhibit transcription in E. coli. This inhibition can be relieved by adding lactose or isopropyl-β-D-thiogalactopyranoside (IPTG). lac repressor encoded by lacI
   4131..4149    +  promoter       T3 promoter: promoter for bacteriophage T3 RNA polymerase
   4177..4403    +  promoter       RSV promoter: Rous sarcoma virus enhancer/promoter
   4404..4584    +  LTR            5' LTR (truncated): truncated 5' long terminal repeat (LTR) from HIV-1
   4631..4756    +  misc_feature   HIV-1 Ψ: packaging signal of human immunodeficiency virus type 1
   4740..5103    +  CDS            HIV-1 gag (fragment): gag protein from human immunodeficiency virus 1; gag
   5249..5482    +  misc_feature   RRE: The Rev response element (RRE) of HIV-1 allows for Rev-dependent mRNA export from the nucleus to the cytoplasm.
   5859..5959    +  CDS            Rev (fragment): human immunodeficiency virus 1 (HIV-1) Rev protein; rev; enhances nuclear export of unspliced and incompletely spliced viral mRNAs
   6009..6249    +  promoter       U6 promoter: RNA polymerase III promoter for human U6 snRNA
   6354..6471    +  misc_feature   cPPT/CTS: central polypurine tract and central termination sequence of HIV-1
   6520..7030    +  promoter       hPGK promoter: human phosphoglycerate kinase 1 promoter
   7052..567     +  CDS            PuroR (across the origin): puromycin N-acetyltransferase; pac from Streptomyces alboniger; confers resistance to puromycin
>Addgene plasmid #193702 | pLKO.1 puro shSLC2A1-1 | addgene full sequence | sequence record 380239 | Addgene NGS Result
ACCCGCGACGACGTCCCCAGGGCCGTACGCACCCTCGCCGCCGCGTTCGCCGACTACCCCGCCACGCGCC
ACACCGTCGATCCGGACCGCCACATCGAGCGGGTCACCGAGCTGCAAGAACTCTTCCTCACGCGCGTCGG
GCTCGACATCGGCAAGGTGTGGGTCGCGGACGACGGCGCCGCGGTGGCGGTCTGGACCACGCCGGAGAGC
GTCGAAGCGGGGGCGGTGTTCGCCGAGATCGGCCCGCGCATGGCCGAGTTGAGCGGTTCCCGGCTGGCCG
CGCAGCAACAGATGGAAGGCCTCCTGGCGCCGCACCGGCCCAAGGAGCCCGCGTGGTTCCTGGCCACCGT
CGGCGTCTCGCCCGACCACCAGGGCAAGGGTCTGGGCAGCGCCGTCGTGCTCCCCGGAGTGGAGGCGGCC
GAGCGCGCCGGGGTGCCCGCCTTCCTGGAGACCTCCGCGCCCCGCAACCTCCCCTTCTACGAGCGGCTCG
GCTTCACCGTCACCGCCGACGTCGAGGTGCCCGAAGGACCGCGCACCTGGTGCATGACCCGCAAGCCCGG
TGCCTGACGCCCGCCCCACGACCCGCAGCGCCCGACCGAAAGGAGCGCACGACCCCATGCATCGGTACCT
TTAAGACCAATGACTTACAAGGCAGCTGTAGATCTTAGCCACTTTTTAAAAGAAAAGGGGGGACTGGAAG
GGCTAATTCACTCCCAACGAAGACAAGATCTGCTTTTTGCTTGTACTGGGTCTCTCTGGTTAGACCAGAT
CTGAGCCTGGGAGCTCTCTGGCTAACTAGGGAACCCACTGCTTAAGCCTCAATAAAGCTTGCCTTGAGTG
CTTCAAGTAGTGTGTGCCCGTCTGTTGTGTGACTCTGGTAACTAGAGATCCCTCAGACCCTTTTAGTCAG
TGTGGAAAATCTCTAGCAGTAGTAGTTCATGTCATCTTATTATTCAGTATTTATAACTTGCAAAGAAATG
AATATCAGAGAGTGAGAGGAACTTGTTTATTGCAGCTTATAATGGTTACAAATAAAGCAATAGCATCACA
AATTTCACAAATAAAGCATTTTTTTCACTGCATTCTAGTTGTGGTTTGTCCAAACTCATCAATGTATCTT
ATCATGTCTGGCTCTAGCTATCCCGCCCCTAACTCCGCCCATCCCGCCCCTAACTCCGCCCAGTTCCGCC
CATTCTCCGCCCCATGGCTGACTAATTTTTTTTATTTATGCAGAGGCCGAGGCCGCCTCGGCCTCTGAGC
TATTCCAGAAGTAGTGAGGAGGCTTTTTTGGAGGCCTAGGGACGTACCCAATTCGCCCTATAGTGAGTCG
TATTACGCGCGCTCACTGGCCGTCGTTTTACAACGTCGTGACTGGGAAAACCCTGGCGTTACCCAACTTA
ATCGCCTTGCAGCACATCCCCCTTTCGCCAGCTGGCGTAATAGCGAAGAGGCCCGCACCGATCGCCCTTC
CCAACAGTTGCGCAGCCTGAATGGCGAATGGG
[124 nt withheld, positions 1503-1626]
C
[91 nt withheld, positions 1628-1718]
A
[49 nt withheld, positions 1720-1768]
CCTTTGACGTTGGAGTCCACGTTCTTT
[37 nt withheld, positions 1796-1832]
ACCCTATCTCGGTCTATTCTTTTGATTTATAAGGGATTTTGCCGATTTCGGCCTATTGGTTAAAAAATGA
GCTGATTTAACAAAAATTTAACGCGAATTTTAACAAAATATTAACGCTTACAATTTAGGTGGCACTTTTC
GGGGAAATGTGCGCGGAACCCCTATTTGTTTATTTTTCTAAATACATTCAAATATGTATCCGCTCATGAG
ACAATAACCCTGATAAATGCTTCAATAATATTGAAAAAGGAAGAGTATGAGTATTCAACATTTCCGTGTC
GCCCTTATTCCCTTTTTTGCGGCATTTTGCCTTCCTGTTTTTGCTCACCCAGAAACGCTGGTGAAAGTAA
AAGATGCTGAAGATCAGTTGGGTGCACGAGTGGGTTACATCGAACTGGATCTCAACAGCGGTAAGATCCT
TGAGAGTTTTCGCCCCGAAGAACGTTTTCCAATGATGAGCACTTTTAAAGTTCTGCTATGTGGCGCGGTA
TTATCCCGTATTGACGCCGGGCAAGAGCAACTCGGTCGCCGCATACACTATTCTCAGAATGACTTGGTTG
AGTACTCACCAGTCACAGAAAAGCATCTTACGGATGGCATGACAGTAAGAGAATTATGCAGTGCTGCCAT
AACCATGAGTGATAACACTGCGGCCAACTTACTTCTGACAACGATCGGAGGACCGAAGGAGCTAACCGCT
TTTTTGCACAACATGGGGGATCATGTAACTCGCCTTGATCGTTGGGAACCGGAGCTGAATGAAGCCATAC
CAAACGACGAGCGTGACACCACGATGCCTGTAGCAATGGCAACAACGTTGCGCAAACTATTAACTGGCGA
ACTACTTACTCTAGCTTCCCGGCAACAATTAATAGACTGGATGGAGGCGGATAAAGTTGCAGGACCACTT
CTGCGCTCGGCCCTTCCGGCTGGCTGGTTTATTGCTGATAAATCTGGAGCCGGTGAGCGTGGGTCTCGCG
GTATCATTGCAGCACTGGGGCCAGATGGTAAGCCCTCCCGTATCGTAGTTATCTACACGACGGGGAGTCA
GGCAACTATGGATGAACGAAATAGACAGATCGCTGAGATAGGTGCCTCACTGATTAAGCATTGGTAACTG
TCAGACCAAGTTTACTCATATATACTTTAGATTGATTTAAAACTTCATTTTTAATTTAAAAGGATCTAGG
TGAAGATCCTTTTTGATAATCTCATGACCAAAATCCCTTAACGTGAGTTTTCGTTCCACTGAGCGTCAGA
CCCCGTAGAAAAGATCAAAGGATCTTCTTGAGATCCTTTTTTTCTGCGCGTAATCTGCTGCTTGCAAACA
AAAAAACCACCGCTACCAGCGGTGGTTTGTTTGCCGGATCAAGAGCTACCAACTCTTTTTCCGAAGGTAA
CTGGCTTCAGCAGAGCGCAGATACCAAATACTGTTCTTCTAGTGTAGCCGTAGTTAGGCCACCACTTCAA
GAACTCTGTAGCACCGCCTACATACCTCGCTCTGCTAATCCTGTTACCAGTGGCTGCTGCCAGTGGCGAT
AAGTCGTGTCTTACCGGGTTGGACTCAAGACGATAGTTACCGGATAAGGCGCAGCGGTCGGGCTGAACGG
GGGGTTCGTGCACACAGCCCAGCTTGGAGCGAACGACCTACACCGAACTGAGATACCTACAGCGTGAGCT
ATGAGAAAGCGCCACGCTTCCCGAAGGGAGAAAGGCGGACAGGTATCCGGTAAGCGGCAGGGTCGGAACA
GGAGAGCGCACGAGGGAGCTTCCAGGGGGAAACGCCTGGTATCTTTATAGTCCTGTCGGGTTTCGCCACC
TCTGACTTGAGCGTCGATTTTTGTGATGCTCGTCAGGGGGGCGGAGCCTATGGAAAAACGCCAGCAACGC
GGCCTTTTTACGGTTCCTGGCCTTTTGCTGGCCTTTTGCTCACATGTTCTTTCCTGCGTTATCCCCTGAT
TCTGTGGATAACCGTATTACCGCCTTTGAGTGAGCTGATACCGCTCGCCGCAGCCGAACGACCGAGCGCA
GCGAGTCAGTGAGCGAGGAAGCGGAAGAGCGCCCAATACGCAAACCGCCTCTCCCCGCGCGTTGGCCGAT
TCATTAATGCAGCTGGCACGACAGGTTTCCCGACTGGAAAGCGGGCAGTGAGCGCAACGCAATTAATGTG
AGTTAGCTCACTCATTAGGCACCCCAGGCTTTACACTTTATGCTTCCGGCTCGTATGTTGTGTGGAATTG
TGAGCGGATAACAATTTCACACAGGAAACAGCTATGACCATGATTACGCCAAGCGCGCAATTAACCCTCA
CTAAAGGGAACAAAAGCTGGAGCTGCAAGCTTAATGTAGTCTTATGCAATACTCTTGTAGTCTTGCAACA
TGGTAACGATGAGTTAGCAACATGCCTTACAAGGAGAGAAAAAGCACCGTGCATGCCGATTGGTGGAAGT
AAGGTGGTACGATCGTGCCTTATTAGGAAGGCAACAGACGGGTCTGACATGGATTGGACGAACCACTGAA
TTGCCGCATTGCAGAGATATTGTATTTAAGTGCCTAGCTCGATACATAAACGGGTCTCTCTGGTTAGACC
AGATCTGAGCCTGGGAGCTCTCTGGCTAACTAGGGAACCCACTGCTTAAGCCTCAATAAAGCTTGCCTTG
AGTGCTTCAAGTAGTGTGTGCCCGTCTGTTGTGTGACTCTGGTAACTAGAGATCCCTCAGACCCTTTTAG
TCAGTGTGGAAAATCTCTAGCAGTGGCGCCCGAACAGGGACTTGAAAGCGAAAGGGAAACCAGAGGAGCT
CTCTCGACGCAGGACTCGGCTTGCTGAAGCGCGCACGGCAAGAGGCGAGGGGCGGCGACTGGTGAGTACG
CCAAAAATTTTGACTAGCGGAGGCTAGAAGGAGAGAGATGGGTGCGAGAGCGTCAGTATTAAGCGGGGGA
GAATTAGATCGCGATGGGAAAAAATTCGGTTAAGGCCAGGGGGAAAGAAAAAATATAAATTAAAACATAT
AGTATGGGCAAGCAGGGAGCTAGAACGATTCGCAGTTAATCCTGGCCTGTTAGAAACATCAGAAGGCTGT
AGACAAATACTGGGACAGCTACAACCATCCCTTCAGACAGGATCAGAAGAACTTAGATCATTATATAATA
CAGTAGCAACCCTCTATTGTGTGCATCAAAGGATAGAGATAAAAGACACCAAGGAAGCTTTAGACAAGAT
AGAGGAAGAGCAAAACAAAAGTAAGACCACCGCACAGCAAGCGGCCGCTGATCTTCAGACCTGGAGGAGG
AGATATGAGGGACAATTGGAGAAGTGAATTATATAAATATAAAGTAGTAAAAATTGAACCATTAGGAGTA
GCACCCACCAAGGCAAAGAGAAGAGTGGTGCAGAGAGAAAAAAGAGCAGTGGGAATAGGAGCTTTGTTCC
TTGGGTTCTTGGGAGCAGCAGGAAGCACTATGGGCGCAGCGTCAATGACGCTGACGGTACAGGCCAGACA
ATTATTGTCTGGTATAGTGCAGCAGCAGAACAATTTGCTGAGGGCTATTGAGGCGCAACAGCATCTGTTG
CAACTCACAGTCTGGGGCATCAAGCAGCTCCAGGCAAGAATCCTGGCTGTGGAAAGATACCTAAAGGATC
AACAGCTCCTGGGGATTTGGGGTTGCTCTGGAAAACTCATTTGCACCACTGCTGTGCCTTGGAATGCTAG
TTGGAGTAATAAATCTCTGGAACAGATTTGGAATCACACGACCTGGATGGAGTGGGACAGAGAAATTAAC
AATTACACAAGCTTAATACACTCCTTAATTGAAGAATCGCAAAACCAGCAAGAAAAGAATGAACAAGAAT
TATTGGAATTAGATAAATGGGCAAGTTTGTGGAATTGGTTTAACATAACAAATTGGCTGTGGTATATAAA
ATTATTCATAATGATAGTAGGAGGCTTGGTAGGTTTAAGAATAGTTTTTGCTGTACTTTCTATAGTGAAT
AGAGTTAGGCAGGGATATTCACCATTATCGTTTCAGACCCACCTCCCAACCCCGAGGGGACCCGACAGGC
CCGAAGGAATAGAAGAAGAAGGTGGAGAGAGAGACAGAGACAGATCCATTCGATTAGTGAACGGATCTCG
ACGGTATCGATCACGAGACTAGCCTCGAGCGGCCGCCCCCTTCACCGAGGGCCTATTTCCCATGATTCCT
TCATATTTGCATATACGATACAAGGCTGTTAGAGAGATAATTGGAATTAATTTGACTGTAAACACAAAGA
TATTAGTACAAAATACGTGACGTAGAAAGTAATAATTTCTTGGGTAGTTTGCAGTTTTAAAATTATGTTT
TAAAATGGACTATCATATGCTTACCGTAACTTGAAAGTATTTCGATTTCTTGGCTTTATATATCTTGTGG
AAAGGACGAAACACCGGGCCACACTATTACCATGAGAACTCGAGTTCTCATGGTAATAGTGTGGCTTTTT
GAATTCTCGACCTCGAGACAAATGGCAGTATTCATCCACAATTTTAAAAGAAAAGGGGGGATTGGGGGGT
ACAGTGCAGGGGAAAGAATAGTAGACATAATAGCAACAGACATACAAACTAAAGAATTACAAAAACAAAT
TACAAAAATTCAAAATTTTCGGGTTTATTACAGGGACAGCAGAGATCCACTTTGGCCGCGGCTCGAGGGG
GTTGGGGTTGCGCCTTTTCCAAGGCAGCCCTGGGTTTGCGCAGGGACGCGGCTGCTCTGGGCGTGGTTCC
GGGAAACGCAGCGGCGCCGACCCTGGGTCTCGCACATTCTTCACGTCCGTTCGCAGCGTCACCCGGATCT
TCGCCGCTACCCTTGTGGGCCCCCCGGCGACGCTTCCTGCTCCGCCCCTAAGTCGGGAAGGTTCCTTGCG
GTTCGCGGCGTGCCGGACGTGACAAACGGAAGCCGCACGTCTCACTAGTACCCTCGCAGACGGACAGCGC
CAGGGAGCAATGGCAGCGCGCCGACCGCGATGGGCTGTGGCCAATAGCGGCTGCTCAGCAGGGCGCGCCG
AGAGCAGCGGCCGGGAAGGGGCGGTGCGGGAGGCGGGGTGTGGGGCGGTAGTGTGGGCCCTGTTCCTGCC
CGCGCGGTGTTCCGCATTCTGCAAGCCTCCGGAGCGCACGTCGGCAGTCGGCTCCCTCGTTGACCGAATC
ACCGACCTCTCTCCCCAGGGGGATCCACCGGAGCTTACCATGACCGAGTACAAGCCCACGGTGCGCCTCG
CC
